Addgene plasmid #146684: pT7-EGFP-C1-HsPatL1_399-770_J
Purpose: Mammalian Expression of HsPatL1_399-770
Depositing lab: Elisa Izaurralde. Depositing organization: Max Planck Institute for Developmental Biology. Publication: The C-terminal alpha-alpha superhelix of Pat is required for mRNA decapping in metazoa. Braun JE, Tritschler F, Haas G, Igreja C, Truffault V, Weichenrieder O, Izaurralde E. EMBO J. 2010 Jul 21. 29(14):2368-80. 10.1038/emboj.2010.124 PubMed 20543818.
Backbone
  Vector backbone: Unknown
  Vector type: Mammalian Expression
Growth in bacteria
  Bacterial resistance: Kanamycin, 50 μg/mL
  Growth temperature: 37°C
  Growth strain: DH5alpha
  Copy number: High Copy
Gene/Insert
  Gene/Insert name: HsPatL1_399-770
  Species: H. sapiens (human)
  Entrez Gene: PATL1 (a.k.a. Pat1b, hPat1b)
  Cloning method: Unknown
Terms and licenses: Academic/Nonprofit Terms; Industry Terms: Not Available to Industry
Depositor comments: ORF extracted from NCBI: NM_152716.2 Plasmids from this collection were made available to the research community and donated after the lab closed. Please note that the sequence provided by the depositing laboratory may be theoretical/predicted or based on Sanger sequencing results. There may be discrepancies between sequencing results obtained by Addgene and the depositor sequence. If an Addgene verified sequence is not available, please contact before placing your order to request that our lab fully sequence the plasmid.
How to cite: pT7-EGFP-C1-HsPatL1_399-770_J was a gift from Elisa Izaurralde (Addgene plasmid # 146684 ; http://n2t.net/addgene:146684 ; RRID:Addgene_146684)
