[The description below was written by a language model from this plasmid's Addgene catalogue record and pLannotate feature annotations shown in this document.]
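Description:
pT7-EGFP-C1-HsPatL1_399-770_J is a 5,851 nt mammalian expression plasmid that produces a C-terminal fragment of human PATL1 (also called Pat1b), residues 399–770, fused to the C-terminus of EGFP. The catalogue entry lists the backbone as unknown. However, the name and feature layout point to an EGFP-C1-style vector into which a T7 promoter has been added. It is maintained in E. coli through a high-copy ColE1/pUC-type origin and selected with kanamycin. An f1 origin is also present, which would allow single-stranded DNA production. The NeoR/KanR gene (Tn5 aminoglycoside phosphotransferase) sits behind tandem bacterial (bla) and SV40 early promoters and ends with an HSV TK polyadenylation signal. The same marker can therefore confer kanamycin resistance in bacteria and G418 resistance in transfected mammalian cells.

The expression cassette is driven by the human CMV immediate-early enhancer and promoter. A T7 promoter lies just upstream of the EGFP coding sequence and could support T7 polymerase-driven transcription of the fusion, for example in vitro. EGFP is followed after a short linker by the PATL1 fragment, and the transcript is terminated by the SV40 poly(A) signal. Several short automated annotations (a truncated HIV-1 LTR fragment, SV40 large T antigen, ble and bGH poly(A) fragments) are most likely partial matches to backbone sequence rather than functional elements.

The ORF was taken from the human PATL1 reference mRNA. The associated publication concerns the C-terminal alpha-alpha superhelix of Pat proteins and its requirement for mRNA decapping in metazoa. This suggests the construct is used to express a fluorescently tagged C-terminal region of PatL1 in human cells, for instance for localisation or interaction studies. The depositor sequence may be theoretical rather than fully verified.
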