Features (pLannotate 1.2.2; 16 found; start..end, strand, type, name):
     61..364     +  enhancer       CMV enhancer: human cytomegalovirus immediate early enhancer
    365..568     +  promoter       CMV promoter: human cytomegalovirus (CMV) immediate early promoter
    564..597     +  LTR            5' LTR (truncated) (fragment): truncated 5' long terminal repeat (LTR) from HIV-1
    613..631     +  promoter       T7 promoter: promoter for bacteriophage T7 RNA polymerase
    665..1381    +  CDS            EGFP: EGFP is a basic (constitutively fluorescent) green fluorescent protein published in 1996, derived from Aequorea victoria. It is reported to be a rapidly-maturing weak dimer with moderate acid sensitivity.
   1397..2518    +  CDS            PATL1 (fragment): PATL1_HUMAN - Experimental evidence at protein level: Swiss-Prot protein existence level 1. (Microbial infection) In case of infection, required for translation and replication of hepatitis C virus (HCV). From Homo sapiens (Human).
   2532..2616    +  CDS            large T antigen (fragment): large T antigen from SV40 (simian virus 40)
   2639..2760    +  polyA_signal   SV40 poly(A) signal: SV40 polyadenylation signal
   2794..3222    -  rep_origin     f1 ori (sequence partly withheld): f1 bacteriophage origin of replication; arrow indicates direction of (+) strand synthesis
   3249..3353    +  promoter       AmpR promoter: bla
   3355..3712    +  promoter       SV40 promoter: SV40 enhancer and early promoter
   3747..4541    +  CDS            NeoR/KanR: aminoglycoside phosphotransferase from Tn5; aph(3')-II (or nptII); confers resistance to neomycin, kanamycin, and G418 (Geneticin®)
   4562..4714    +  CDS            ble (fragment): BLE_KLEPN - Experimental evidence at protein level: Swiss-Prot protein existence level 1. Binding protein with a strong affinity to the bleomycin family of antibiotics. Binds to CL990; an antimitotic-antibiotic compound. From Klebsiella pneumoniae.
   4773..4820    +  polyA_signal   HSV TK poly(A) signal: herpes simplex virus thymidine kinase polyadenylation signal (Cole and Stacy, 1985)
   4911..4927    -  polyA_signal   bGH poly(A) signal (fragment): bovine growth hormone polyadenylation signal
   5149..5737    +  rep_origin     ori: high-copy-number ColE1/pMB1/pBR322/pUC origin of replication
>Addgene plasmid #146684 | pT7-EGFP-C1-HsPatL1_399-770_J | depositor full sequence | sequence record 289130 | Full Sequence
TAGTTATTAATAGTAATCAATTACGGGGTCATTAGTTCATAGCCCATATATGGAGTTCCGCGTTACATAA
CTTACGGTAAATGGCCCGCCTGGCTGACCGCCCAACGACCCCCGCCCATTGACGTCAATAATGACGTATG
TTCCCATAGTAACGCCAATAGGGACTTTCCATTGACGTCAATGGGTGGAGTATTTACGGTAAACTGCCCA
CTTGGCAGTACATCAAGTGTATCATATGCCAAGTACGCCCCCTATTGACGTCAATGACGGTAAATGGCCC
GCCTGGCATTATGCCCAGTACATGACCTTATGGGACTTTCCTACTTGGCAGTACATCTACGTATTAGTCA
TCGCTATTACCATGGTGATGCGGTTTTGGCAGTACATCAATGGGCGTGGATAGCGGTTTGACTCACGGGG
ATTTCCAAGTCTCCACCCCATTGACGTCAATGGGAGTTTGTTTTGGCACCAAAATCAACGGGACTTTCCA
AAATGTCGTAACAACTCCGCCCCATTGACGCAAATGGGCGGTAGGCGTGTACGGTGGGAGGTCTATATAA
GCAGAGCTCTCTGGCTAACTAGAGAACCCACTGCTTACTGGCTTATCGAAATTAATACGACTCACTATAG
GGAGACCCAAGCTCTAGCGCTACCGGTCGCCACCATGGTGAGCAAGGGCGAGGAGCTGTTCACCGGGGTG
GTGCCCATCCTGGTCGAGCTGGACGGCGACGTAAACGGCCACAAGTTCAGCGTGTCCGGCGAGGGCGAGG
GCGATGCCACCTACGGCAAGCTGACCCTGAAGTTCATCTGCACCACCGGCAAGCTGCCCGTGCCCTGGCC
CACCCTCGTGACCACCCTGACCTACGGCGTGCAGTGCTTCAGCCGCTACCCCGACCACATGAAGCAGCAC
GACTTCTTCAAGTCCGCCATGCCCGAAGGCTACGTCCAGGAGCGCACCATCTTCTTCAAGGACGACGGCA
ACTACAAGACCCGCGCCGAGGTGAAGTTCGAGGGCGACACCCTGGTGAACCGCATCGAGCTGAAGGGCAT
CGACTTCAAGGAGGACGGCAACATCCTGGGGCACAAGCTGGAGTACAACTACAACAGCCACAACGTCTAT
ATCATGGCCGACAAGCAGAAGAACGGCATCAAGGTGAACTTCAAGATCCGCCACAACATCGAGGACGGCA
GCGTGCAGCTCGCCGACCACTACCAGCAGAACACCCCCATCGGCGACGGCCCCGTGCTGCTGCCCGACAA
CCACTACCTGAGCACCCAGTCCGCCCTGAGCAAAGACCCCAACGAGAAGCGCGATCACATGGTCCTGCTG
GAGTTCGTGACCGCCGCCGGGATCACTCTCGGCATGGACGAGCTGTACAAGTCCGGACTCAGATCTCGAG
CTGATCCATATGCCAATCTCATGTTGCAGCGGGAAAAGGATTGGGTCTCTAAAATCCAGATGATGCAACT
GCAAAGCACTGATCCCTACCTGGATGATTTTTATTACCAGAATTACTTTGAAAAACTGGAGAAACTGTCA
GCTGCTGAAGAAATACAAGGTGATGGCCCTAAGAAGGAGCGCACCAAGCTTATCACCCCTCAGGTGGCCA
AACTGGAGCACGCCTATAAGCCAGTGCAATTTGAGGGCTCTTTGGGAAAGCTTACCGTTTCTAGTGTGAA
TAATCCCCGAAAAATGATTGATGCTGTTGTGACATCTCGGAGTGAGGATGATGAGACAAAAGAAAAACAA
GTTCGAGACAAGAGGAGAAAAACCCTTGTTATAATTGAGAAAACCTACAGCTTACTCCTTGATGTGGAGG
ACTATGAAAGACGTTATCTCCTAAGTCTGGAAGAAGAGCGACCTGCCCTAATGGATGACAGAAAGCACAA
AATTTGTAGCATGTATGACAACTTAAGGGGGAAATTGCCTGGACAAGAGAGGCCTAGTGATGACCACTTT
GTACAGATCATGTGTATCCGAAAAGGGAAGAGAATGGTTGCCCGTATTCTTCCTTTCCTCTCCACAGAGC
AAGCAGCTGACATTCTCATGACAACAGCCAGGAACCTCCCTTTCCTTATCAAGAAGGATGCACAAGATGA
GGTGCTGCCATGCTTACTGAGTCCCTTCTCTCTCCTTCTCTATCATCTTCCATCAGTGAGTATCACCAGC
CTTTTGCGACAGCTAATGAACCTACCTCAAAGTGCAGCTACACCAGCACTCTCCAATCCTCACCTCACTG
CTGTGCTCCAGAACAAGTTTGGCCTGTCACTGCTCCTCATCCTCCTGAGCCGTGGTGAAGACCTACAGAG
TTCAGACCCTGCTACAGAATCAACACAAAATAATCAGTGGACGGAGGTGATGTTCATGGCAACACGAGAA
CTTCTGCGGATTCCCCAAGCAGCCCTGGCCAAGCCAATCTCTATACCTACAAACCTAGTGTCCCTCTTTT
CTCGCTATGTTGACCGGCAGAAACTGAACTTGCTGGAGACAAAACTGCAGCTAGTTCAGGGGATACGATA
ATCTAGATAACTGATCATAATCAGCCATACCACATTTGTAGAGGTTTTACTTGCTTTAAAAAACCTCCCA
CACCTCCCCCTGAACCTGAAACATAAAATGAATGCAATTGTTGTTGTTAACTTGTTTATTGCAGCTTATA
ATGGTTACAAATAAAGCAATAGCATCACAAATTTCACAAATAAAGCATTTTTTTCACTGCATTCTAGTTG
TGGTTTGTCCAAACTCATCAATGTATCTTAACGCGTAAATTGTAAGCGTTAATATTTTGTTAAAATTCGC
GTTAAATTTTTGTTAAATCAGCTCATTTTTTAACCAATAGGCCGAAATCGGCAAAATCCCTTATAAATCA
AAAGAATAGACCGAGATAGGGT
[37 nt withheld, positions 2893-2929]
AAAGAACGTGGACTCCAACGTCAAAGG
[49 nt withheld, positions 2957-3005]
T
[91 nt withheld, positions 3007-3097]
G
[124 nt withheld, positions 3099-3222]
CAGGTGGCACTTTTCGGGGAAATGTGCGCGGAACCCCTATTTGTTTATTTTTCTAAATACATTCAAATAT
GTATCCGCTCATGAGACAATAACCCTGATAAATGCTTCAATAATATTGAAAAAGGAAGAGTCCTGAGGCG
GAAAGAACCAGCTGTGGAATGTGTGTCAGTTAGGGTGTGGAAAGTCCCCAGGCTCCCCAGCAGGCAGAAG
TATGCAAAGCATGCATCTCAATTAGTCAGCAACCAGGTGTGGAAAGTCCCCAGGCTCCCCAGCAGGCAGA
AGTATGCAAAGCATGCATCTCAATTAGTCAGCAACCATAGTCCCGCCCCTAACTCCGCCCATCCCGCCCC
TAACTCCGCCCAGTTCCGCCCATTCTCCGCCCCATGGCTGACTAATTTTTTTTATTTATGCAGAGGCCGA
GGCCGCCTCGGCCTCTGAGCTATTCCAGAAGTAGTGAGGAGGCTTTTTTGGAGGCCTAGGCTTTTGCAAA
GATCGATCAAGAGACAGGATGAGGATCGTTTCGCATGATTGAACAAGATGGATTGCACGCAGGTTCTCCG
GCCGCTTGGGTGGAGAGGCTATTCGGCTATGACTGGGCACAACAGACAATCGGCTGCTCTGATGCCGCCG
TGTTCCGGCTGTCAGCGCAGGGGCGCCCGGTTCTTTTTGTCAAGACCGACCTGTCCGGTGCCCTGAATGA
ACTGCAAGACGAGGCAGCGCGGCTATCGTGGCTGGCCACGACGGGCGTTCCTTGCGCAGCTGTGCTCGAC
GTTGTCACTGAAGCGGGAAGGGACTGGCTGCTATTGGGCGAAGTGCCGGGGCAGGATCTCCTGTCATCTC
ACCTTGCTCCTGCCGAGAAAGTATCCATCATGGCTGATGCAATGCGGCGGCTGCATACGCTTGATCCGGC
TACCTGCCCATTCGACCACCAAGCGAAACATCGCATCGAGCGAGCACGTACTCGGATGGAAGCCGGTCTT
GTCGATCAGGATGATCTGGACGAAGAGCATCAGGGGCTCGCGCCAGCCGAACTGTTCGCCAGGCTCAAGG
CGAGCATGCCCGACGGCGAGGATCTCGTCGTGACCCATGGCGATGCCTGCTTGCCGAATATCATGGTGGA
AAATGGCCGCTTTTCTGGATTCATCGACTGTGGCCGGCTGGGTGTGGCGGACCGCTATCAGGACATAGCG
TTGGCTACCCGTGATATTGCTGAAGAGCTTGGCGGCGAATGGGCTGACCGCTTCCTCGTGCTTTACGGTA
TCGCCGCTCCCGATTCGCAGCGCATCGCCTTCTATCGCCTTCTTGACGAGTTCTTCTGAGCGGGACTCTG
GGGTTCGAAATGACCGACCAAGCGACGCCCAACCTGCCATCACGAGATTTCGATTCCACCGCCGCCTTCT
ATGAAAGGTTGGGCTTCGGAATCGTTTTCCGGGACGCCGGCTGGATGATCCTCCAGCGCGGGGATCTCAT
GCTGGAGTTCTTCGCCCACCCTAGGGGGAGGCTAACTGAAACACGGAAGGAGACAATACCGGAAGGAACC
CGCGCTATGACGGCAATAAAAAGACAGAATAAAACGCACGGTGTTGGGTCGTTTGTTCATAAACGCGGGG
TTCGGTCCCAGGGCTGGCACTCTGTCGATACCCCACCGAGACCCCATTGGGGCCAATACGCCCGCGTTTC
TTCCTTTTCCCCACCCCACCCCCCAAGTTCGGGTGAAGGCCCAGGGCTCGCAGCCAACGTCGGGGCGGCA
GGCCCTGCCATAGCCTCAGGTTACTCATATATACTTTAGATTGATTTAAAACTTCATTTTTAATTTAAAA
GGATCTAGGTGAAGATCCTTTTTGATAATCTCATGACCAAAATCCCTTAACGTGAGTTTTCGTTCCACTG
AGCGTCAGACCCCGTAGAAAAGATCAAAGGATCTTCTTGAGATCCTTTTTTTCTGCGCGTAATCTGCTGC
TTGCAAACAAAAAAACCACCGCTACCAGCGGTGGTTTGTTTGCCGGATCAAGAGCTACCAACTCTTTTTC
CGAAGGTAACTGGCTTCAGCAGAGCGCAGATACCAAATACTGTCCTTCTAGTGTAGCCGTAGTTAGGCCA
CCACTTCAAGAACTCTGTAGCACCGCCTACATACCTCGCTCTGCTAATCCTGTTACCAGTGGCTGCTGCC
AGTGGCGATAAGTCGTGTCTTACCGGGTTGGACTCAAGACGATAGTTACCGGATAAGGCGCAGCGGTCGG
GCTGAACGGGGGGTTCGTGCACACAGCCCAGCTTGGAGCGAACGACCTACACCGAACTGAGATACCTACA
GCGTGAGCTATGAGAAAGCGCCACGCTTCCCGAAGGGAGAAAGGCGGACAGGTATCCGGTAAGCGGCAGG
GTCGGAACAGGAGAGCGCACGAGGGAGCTTCCAGGGGGAAACGCCTGGTATCTTTATAGTCCTGTCGGGT
TTCGCCACCTCTGACTTGAGCGTCGATTTTTGTGATGCTCGTCAGGGGGGCGGAGCCTATGGAAAAACGC
CAGCAACGCGGCCTTTTTACGGTTCCTGGCCTTTTGCTGGCCTTTTGCTCACATGTTCTTTCCTGCGTTA
TCCCCTGATTCTGTGGATAACCGTATTACCGCCATGCAT
